Addgene plasmid #55618: CFP(1-158)-gamma-7 in pcDNAI/Amp
Purpose: An amino-terminal CFP fragment was fused to Ggamma-7. When co-expressed with a carboxyl-terminal CFP fragment fused to a Gbeta subunit with which it interacts, a fluorescent signal is produced.
Depositing lab: Catherine Berlot. Depositing organization: Geisinger Health Center. Publication: Analysis of G protein betagamma dimer formation in live cells using multicolor bimolecular fluorescence complementation demonstrates preferences of beta1 for particular gamma subunits. Mervine SM, Yost EA, Sabo JL, Hynes TR, Berlot CH. Mol Pharmacol. 2006 Jul;70(1):194-205. Epub 2006 Apr 26. 10.1124/mol.106.022616 PubMed 16641313.
Backbone
  Vector backbone: pcDNAI/Amp
  Backbone manufacturer: Invitrogen
  Backbone size w/o insert (bp): 4800
  Total vector size (bp): 5458
  Modifications to backbone: A BglII site was introduced into the polylinker of pcDNAI/Amp 3' to the BamHI site.
  Vector type: Mammalian Expression
Growth in bacteria
  Bacterial resistance: Ampicillin, 100 μg/mL
  Growth temperature: 37°C
  Growth strain: DH10B
  Copy number: High Copy
Gene/Insert
  Gene/Insert name: CFP(1-158)-gamma-7 (alt name: GNG7)
  Species: H. sapiens (human); Aequorea victoria
  Insert size (bp): 658
  Mutation: Ggamma-7 was amplified by PCR, which added a BamHI site and a linker sequence (Arg-Ser) to the 5' end and a 3' BglII site. Cloning into the BglII site of CFP(1-158) destroyed the BamHI site.
  Entrez Gene: GNG7
  Promoter: CMV
  Tag / fusion protein: CFP(1-158) was fused to the amino terminus of Ggamma-7. (N terminal on insert)
  Cloning method: Restriction Enzyme; 5′ cloning site BamHI (not destroyed); 3′ cloning site BglII (not destroyed)
  Sequencing primers: 5′ T7; 3′ SP6
Resource information
  A portion of this plasmid was derived from a plasmid made by: pECFP was purchased from Clontech. Gamma-7 cDNA was obtained from Janet Robishaw, Weis Center for Research, Geisinger Clinic, Danville, PA.
Terms and licenses: Academic/Nonprofit Terms; Industry Terms: Not Available to Industry
How to cite: CFP(1-158)-gamma-7 in pcDNAI/Amp was a gift from Catherine Berlot (Addgene plasmid # 55618 ; http://n2t.net/addgene:55618 ; RRID:Addgene_55618)
