[The description below was written by a language model from this plasmid's Addgene catalogue record and pLannotate feature annotations shown in this document.]
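Description:
CFP(1-158)-gamma-7 in pcDNAI/Amp is a mammalian expression plasmid of about 5.5 kb built on the Invitrogen pcDNAI/Amp backbone, which was modified by adding a BglII site to the polylinker just 3' of the BamHI site. It is maintained in E. coli as a high-copy plasmid through a ColE1/pUC-type origin and selected with ampicillin via the β-lactamase gene. An f1 origin is also present. The backbone also carries an SV40 origin, which allows episomal replication in cells that supply large T antigen. The short polyomavirus capsid and T antigen fragments flagged in the annotation appear to be remnants of viral backbone sequence rather than expressed genes.

The payload is a fusion open reading frame driven by the CMV immediate-early enhancer and promoter. It encodes an amino-terminal fragment of enhanced cyan fluorescent protein (residues 1-158, from Aequorea victoria) joined through a short Arg-Ser linker to the amino terminus of the human G protein gamma-7 subunit (GNG7). Downstream, the SV40 small t intron and SV40 polyadenylation signal provide transcript processing. T7 and SP6 promoters flank the insert and serve as sequencing primer sites.

The construct is one half of a bimolecular fluorescence complementation pair. The CFP fragment is not fluorescent on its own, but a fluorescent signal is produced when it is co-expressed with a carboxyl-terminal CFP fragment fused to a Gbeta subunit that interacts with gamma-7. This lets G protein beta-gamma dimer formation be observed in live cells, and the associated work used multicolour complementation to compare the preferences of a beta subunit for particular gamma subunits.
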