Features (pLannotate 1.2.2; 21 found; start..end, strand, type, name):
      2..570     +  rep_origin     ori: high-copy-number ColE1/pMB1/pBR322/pUC origin of replication
    603..1061    -  rep_origin     f1 ori (sequence partly withheld): f1 bacteriophage origin of replication; arrow indicates direction of (+) strand synthesis
   1049..1170    -  CDS            M13 gene IV (fragment) (sequence partly withheld): pIV; IV; phage assembly
   1272..1376    +  promoter       AmpR promoter: bla
   1377..2237    +  CDS            AmpR: β-lactamase; bla; confers resistance to ampicillin, carbenicillin, and related antibiotics
   2310..2689    +  enhancer       CMV enhancer: human cytomegalovirus immediate early enhancer
   2690..2893    +  promoter       CMV promoter: human cytomegalovirus (CMV) immediate early promoter
   2889..2922    +  LTR            5' LTR (truncated) (fragment): truncated 5' long terminal repeat (LTR) from HIV-1
   2938..2956    +  promoter       T7 promoter: promoter for bacteriophage T7 RNA polymerase
   3000..3470    +  CDS            Enhanced Cyan-Emitting GFP (fragment): Enhanced Cyan-Emitting GFP is a basic (constitutively fluorescent) cyan fluorescent protein published in 2002, derived from Aequorea victoria.
   3474..3677    +  CDS            GNG7: GBG7_HUMAN - Also known as GNGT7. Experimental evidence at protein level: Swiss-Prot protein existence level 1. Guanine nucleotide-binding proteins (G proteins) are involved as a modulator or transducer in various transmembrane signaling systems. The beta and gamma chains are required for the GTPase activity, for replacement of GDP by GTP, and for G protein-effector interaction. Plays a role in the regulation of adenylyl cyclase signaling in certain regions of the brain. Plays a role in the formation or stabilzation of a G protein heterotrimer (G(olf) subunit alpha-beta-gamma-7) that is requir
   3730..3748    -  promoter       SP6 promoter: promoter for bacteriophage SP6 RNA polymerase
   3756..3830    +  CDS            small t antigen (fragment): SV40 (simian virus 40) small t antigen
   3832..3897    +  intron         small t intron: SV40 (simian virus 40) small t antigen intron
   4027..4047    +  CDS            SV40 NLS: nuclear localization signal of SV40 (simian virus 40) large T antigen
   4054..4188    +  CDS            LT_POVHA (fragment): Protein inferred from homology: Swiss-Prot protein existence level 3. Isoform large T antigen is a key early protein essential for both driving viral replication and inducing cellular transformation. Plays a role in viral genome replication by driving entry of quiescent cells into the cell cycle and by autoregulating the synthesis of viral early mRNA. Displays highly oncogenic activities by corrupting the host cellular checkpoint mechanisms that guard cell division and the transcription, replication, and repair of DNA. Participates in the modulation of cellular gene expression preceeding viral
   4213..4296    +  CDS            large T antigen (fragment): large T antigen from SV40 (simian virus 40)
   4319..4453    +  polyA_signal   SV40 poly(A) signal: SV40 polyadenylation signal
   4454..4822    -  CDS            VP2_POVMA (fragment): Experimental evidence at protein level: Swiss-Prot protein existence level 1. [Isoform VP3]: structural protein that resides within the core of the capsid surrounded by 72 VP1 pentamers. Following virus endocytosis and trafficking to the endoplasmic reticulum, VP2 and VP3 form oligomers and integrate into the endoplasmic reticulum membrane. Heterooligomer VP2-VP3 may create a viroporin for transporting the viral genome across the endoplasmic reticulum membrane to the cytoplasm. Nuclear entry of the viral DNA involves the selective exposure and importin recognition of VP2 or Vp3 nuclear localiz
   5190..5288    -  CDS            VP1_POVMP (fragment): Experimental evidence at protein level: Swiss-Prot protein existence level 1. Forms an icosahedral capsid with a T=7 symmetry and a 40 nm diameter. The capsid is composed of 72 pentamers linked to each other by disulfide bonds and associated with VP2 or VP3 proteins. Interacts with terminal alpha(2,3)-linked sialic acids on the cell surface to provide virion attachment to target cell. This attachment induces virion internalization predominantly through caveolin-mediated endocytosis. Once attached, the virion is internalized by caveolin- mediated endocytosis and traffics to the endoplasmic reti
   5299..5434    +  rep_origin     SV40 ori: SV40 origin of replication
>Addgene plasmid #55618 | CFP(1-158)-gamma-7 in pcDNAI/Amp | depositor full sequence | sequence record 115161 | CFP(1-158)-gamma-7 in pcDNAI/Amp sequence 5458 bps
GGCGTAATCTGCTGCTTGCAAACAAAAAAACCACCGCTACCAGCGGTGGTTTGTTTGCCGGATCAAGAGC
TACCAACTCTTTTTCCGAAGGTAACTGGCTTCAGCAGAGCGCAGATACCAAATACTGTCCTTCTAGTGTA
GCCGTAGTTAGGCCACCACTTCAAGAACTCTGTAGCACCGCCTACATACCTCGCTCTGCTAATCCTGTTA
CCAGTGGCTGCTGCCAGTGGCGATAAGTCGTGTCTTACCGGGTTGGACTCAAGACGATAGTTACCGGATA
AGGCGCAGCGGTCGGGCTGAACGGGGGGTTCGTGCACACAGCCCAGCTTGGAGCGAACGACCTACACCGA
ACTGAGATACCTACAGCGTGAGCATTGAGAAAGCGCCACGCTTCCCGAAGGGAGAAAGGCGGACAGGTAT
CCGGTAAGCGGCAGGGTCGGAACAGGAGAGCGCACGAGGGAGCTTCCAGGGGGAAACGCCTGGTATCTTT
ATAGTCCTGTCGGGTTTCGCCACCTCTGACTTGAGCGTCGATTTTTGTGATGCTCGTCAGGGGGGCGGAG
CCTATGGAAAAACGCCAGCAACGCAAGCTAGCTTCTAGCTAGAAATTGTAAACGTTAATATTTTGTTAAA
ATTCGCGTTAAATTTTTGTTAAATCAGCTCATTTTTTAACCAATAGGCCGAAATCGGCAAAATCCCTTAT
AAATCAAAAGAATAGCCCGAGATAGGGT
[37 nt withheld, positions 729-765]
AAAGAACGTGGACTCCAACGTCAAAGGGCGAAAAACCGTCTATCAGGGCGATGGCC
[115 nt withheld, positions 822-936]
G
[144 nt withheld, positions 938-1081]
ACCGTATAACGTGCTTTCCTCGTTG
[64 nt withheld, positions 1107-1170]
CTGGATTACCAAAGGGCCTCGTGATACGCCTATTTTTATAGGTTAATGTCATGATAATAATGGTTTCTTA
GACGTCAGGTGGCACTTTTCGGGGAAATGTGCGCGGAACCCCTATTTGTTTATTTTTCTAAATACATTCA
AATATGTATCCGCTCATGAGACAATAACCCTGATAAATGCTTCAATAATATTGAAAAAGGAAGAGTATGA
GTATTCAACATTTCCGTGTCGCCCTTATTCCCTTTTTTGCGGCATTTTGCCTTCCTGTTTTTGCTCACCC
AGAAACGCTGGTGAAAGTAAAAGATGCTGAAGATCAGTTGGGTGCACGAGTGGGTTACATCGAACTGGAT
CTCAACAGCGGTAAGATCCTTGAGAGTTTTCGCCCCGAAGAACGTTTTCCAATGATGAGCACTTTTAAAG
TTCTGCTATGTGGCGCGGTATTATCCCGTGTTGACGCCGGGCAAGAGCAACTCGGTCGCCGCATACACTA
TTCTCAGAATGACTTGGTTGAGTACTCACCAGTCACAGAAAAGCATCTTACGGATGGCATGACAGTAAGA
GAATTATGCAGTGCTGCCATAACCATGAGTGATAACACTGCGGCCAACTTACTTCTGACAACGATCGGAG
GACCGAAGGAGCTAACCGCTTTTTTGCACAACATGGGGGATCATGTAACTCGCCTTGATCGTTGGGAACC
GGAGCTGAATGAAGCCATACCAAACGACGAGCGTGACACCACGATGCCTGCAGCAATGGCAACAACGTTG
CGCAAACTATTAACTGGCGAACTACTTACTCTAGCTTCCCGGCAACAATTAATAGACTGGATGGAGGCGG
ATAAAGTTGCAGGACCACTTCTGCGCTCGGCCCTTCCGGCTGGCTGGTTTATTGCTGATAAATCTGGAGC
CGGTGAGCGTGGGTCTCGCGGTATCATTGCAGCACTGGGGCCAGATGGTAAGCCCTCCCGTATCGTAGTT
ATCTACACGACGGGGAGTCAGGCAACTATGGATGAACGAAATAGACAGATCGCTGAGATAGGTGCCTCAC
TGATTAAGCATTGGTAACTGTCAGACCAAGTTTACTCATATATACTTTAGATTGATTTAAAACTTCATTT
TTAATTTCTCTAGCGCGTTGACATTGATTATTGACTAGTTATTAATAGTAATCAATTACGGGGTCATTAG
TTCATAGCCCATATATGGAGTTCCGCGTTACATAACTTACGGTAAATGGCCCGCCTGGCTGACCGCCCAA
CGACCCCCGCCCATTGACGTCAATAATGACGTATGTTCCCATAGTAACGCCAATAGGGACTTTCCATTGA
CGTCAATGGGTGGACTATTTACGGTAAACTGCCCACTTGGCAGTACATCAAGTGTATCATATGCCAAGTA
CGCCCCCTATTGACGTCAATGACGGTAAATGGCCCGCCTGGCATTATGCCCAGTACATGACCTTATGGGA
CTTTCCTACTTGGCAGTACATCTACGTATTAGTCATCGCTATTACCATGGTGATGCGGTTTTGGCAGTAC
ATCAATGGGCGTGGATAGCGGTTTGACTCACGGGGATTTCCAAGTCTCCACCCCATTGACGTCAATGGGA
GTTTGTTTTGGCACCAAAATCAACGGGACTTTCCAAAATGTCGTAACAACTCCGCCCCATTGACGCAAAT
GGGCGGTAGGCGTGTACGGTGGGAGGTCTATATAAGCAGAGCTCTCTGGCTAACTAGAGAACCCACTGCT
TACTGGCTTATCGAAATTAATACGACTCACTATAGGGAGACCCAAGCTTGGTACCGAGCTCGGATCCGCC
ACCATGGTGAGCAAGGGCGAGGAGCTGTTCACCGGGGTGGTGCCCATCCTGGTCGAGCTGGACGGCGACG
TAAACGGCCACAAGTTCAGCGTGTCCGGCGAGGGCGAGGGCGATGCCACCTACGGCAAGCTGACCCTGAA
GTTCATCTGCACCACCGGCAAGCTGCCCGTGCCCTGGCCCACCCTCGTGACCACCCTGACCTGGGGCGTG
CAGTGCTTCAGCCGCTACCCCGACCACATGAAGCAGCACGACTTCTTCAAGTCCGCCATGCCCGAAGGCT
ACGTCCAGGAGCGCACCATCTTCTTCAAGGACGACGGCAACTACAAGACCCGCGCCGAGGTGAAGTTCGA
GGGCGACACCCTGGTGAACCGCATCGAGCTGAAGGGCATCGACTTCAAGGAGGACGGCAACATCCTGGGG
CACAAGCTGGAGTACAACTACATCAGCCACAACGTCTATATCACCGCCGACAAGCAGAGATCCATGTCAG
CCACTAACAACATAGCCCAGGCCCGGAAGCTGGTGGAACAGCTACGCATAGAAGCCGGGATTGAGCGCAT
CAAGGTCTCCAAAGCGGCGTCTGACCTCATGAGCTACTGTGAGCAACATGCCCGGAACGACCCCCTGCTG
GTCGGAGTCCCTGCCTCGGAGAACCCCTTTAAGGACAAGAAACCTTGTATTATTTTATAAAGATCTATCA
CACTGGCGGCCGCTCGAGCATGCATCTAGAGGGCCCTATTCTATAGTGTCACCTAAATGCTAGAGGATCT
TTGTGAAGGAACCTTACTTCTGTGGTGTGACATAATTGGACAAACTACCTACAGAGATTTAAAGCTCTAA
GGTAAATATAAAATTTTTAAGTGTATAATGTGTTAAACTACTGATTCTAATTGTTTGTGTATTTTAGATT
CCAACCTATGGAACTGATGAATGGGAGCAGTGGTGGAATGCCTTTAATGAGGAAAACCTGTTTTGCTCAG
AAGAAATGCCATCTAGTGATGATGAGGCTACTGCTGACTCTCAACATTCTACTCCTCCAAAAAAGAAGAG
AAAGGTAGAAGACCCCAAGGACTTTCCTTCAGAATTGCTAAGTTTTTTGAGTCATGCTGTGTTTAGTAAT
AGAACTCTTGCTTGCTTTGCTATTTACACCACAAAGGAAAAAGCTGCACTGCTATACAAGAAAATTATGG
AAAAATATTTGATGTATAGTGCCTTGACTAGAGATCATAATCAGCCATACCACATTTGTAGAGGTTTTAC
TTGCTTTAAAAAACCTCCCACACCTCCCCCTGAACCTGAAACATAAAATGAATGCAATTGTTGTTGTTAA
CTTGTTTATTGCAGCTTATAATGGTTACAAATAAAGCAATAGCATCACAAATTTCACAAATAAAGCATTT
TTTTCACTGCATTCTAGTTGTGGTTTGTCCAAACTCATCAATGTATCTTATCATGTCTGGATCATCCCGC
CATGGTATCAACGCCATATTTCTATTTACAGTAGGGACCTCTTCGTTGTGTAGGTACCGCTGTATTCCTA
GGGAAATAGTAGAGGCACCTTGAACTGTCTGCATCAGCCATATAGCCCCCGCTGTTCGACTTACAAACAC
AGGCACAGTACTGACAAACCCATACACCTCCTCTGAAATACCCATAGTTGCTAGGGCTGTCTCCGAACTC
ATTACACCCTCCAAAGTCAGAGCTGTAATTTCGCCATCAAGGGCAGCGAGGGCTTCTCCAGATAAAATAG
CTTCTGCCGAGAGTCCCGTAAGGGTAGACACTTCAGCTAATCCCTCGATGAGGTCTACTAGAATAGTCAG
TGCGGCTCCCATTTTGAAAATTCACTTACTTGATCAGCTTCAGAAGATGGCGGAGGGCCTCCAACACAGT
AATTTTCCTCCCGACTCTTAAAATAGAAAATGTCAAGTCAGTTAAGCAGGAAGTGGACTAACTGACGCAG
CTGGCCGTGCGACATCCTCTTTTAATTAGTTGCTAGGCAACGCCCTCCAGAGGGCGTGTGGTTTTGCAAG
AGGAAGCAAAAGCCTCTCCACCCAGGCCTAGAATGTTTCCACCCAATCATTACTATGACAACAGCTGTTT
TTTTTAGTATTAAGCAGAGGCCGGGGACCCCTGGGCCCGCTTACTCTGGAGAAAAAGAAGAGAGGCATTG
TAGAGGCTTCCAGAGGCAACTTGTCAAAACAGGACTGCTTCTATTTCTGTCACACTGTCTGGCCCTGTCA
CAAGGTCCAGCACCTCCATACCCCCTTTAATAAGCAGTTTGGGAACGGGTGCGGGTCTTACTCCGCCCAT
CCCGCCCCTAACTCCGCCCAGTTCCGCCCATTCTCCGCCCCATGGCTGACTAATTTTTTTTATTTATGCA
GAGGCCGAGGCCGCCTCGGCCTCTGAGCTATTCCAGAAGTAGTGAGGAGGCTTTTTTGGAGGCCTAGGCT
TTTGCAAAAAGCTAATTC
