>Addgene plasmid #55618 | CFP(1-158)-gamma-7 in pcDNAI/Amp | addgene partial sequence | sequence record 118729 | CMV-F 5'-CGCAAATGGGCGGTAGGCGTG-3'
AACCCACTGCTTACTGGCTTATCGAAATTAATACGACTCACTATAGGGAGACCCAAGCTTGGTACCGAGC
TCGGATCCGCCACCATGGTGAGCAAGGGCGAGGAGCTGTTCACCGGGGTGGTGCCCATCCTGGTCGAGCT
GGACGGCGACGTAAACGGCCACAAGTTCAGCGTGTCCGGCGAGGGCGAGGGCGATGCCACCTACGGCAAG
CTGACCCTGAAGTTCATCTGCACCACCGGCAAGCTGCCCGTGCCCTGGCCCACCCTCGTGACCACCCTGA
CCTGGGGCGTGCAGTGCTTCAGCCGCTACCCCGACCACATGAAGCAGCACGACTTCTTCAAGTCCGCCAT
GCCCGAAGGCTACGTCCAGGAGCGCACCATCTTCTTCAAGGACGACGGCAACTACAAGACCCGCGCCGAG
GTGAAGTTCGAGGGCGACACCCTGGTGAACCGCATCGAGCTGAAGGGCATCGACTTCAAGGAGGACGGCA
ACATCCTGGGGCACAAGCTGGAGTACAACTACATCAGCCACAACGTCTATATCACCGCCGACAAGCAGAG
ATCCATGTCAGCCACTAACAACATAGCCCAGGCCCGGAAGCTGGTGGAACAGCTACGCATAGAAGCCGGG
ATTGAGCGCATCAAGGTCTCCAAAGCGGCGTCTGACCTCATGAGCTACTGTGAGCAACATGCCCGGAACG
ACCCCCTGCTGGTCGGAGTCCCTGCCTCGGAGAACCCCTTTAAGGACAAGAAACCTTGTATTATTTTAT
