>Addgene plasmid #55618 | CFP(1-158)-gamma-7 in pcDNAI/Amp | addgene partial sequence | sequence record 118730 | SP6 5'-ATTTAGGTGACACTATAG-3'
TGTGATAGATCTTTATAAAATAATACAAGGTTTCTTGTCCTTAAAGGGGTTCTCCGAGGCAGGGACTCCG
ACCAGCAGGGGGTCGTTCCGGGCATGTTGCTCACAGTAGCTCATGAGGTCAGACGCCGCTTTGGAGACCT
TGATGCGCTCAATCCCGGCTTCTATGCGTAGCTGTTCCACCAGCTTCCGGGCCTGGGCTATGTTGTTAGT
GGCTGACATGGATCTCTGCTTGTCGGCGGTGATATAGACGTTGTGGCTGATGTAGTTGTACTCCAGCTTG
TGCCCCAGGATGTTGCCGTCCTCCTTGAAGTCGATGCCCTTCAGCTCGATGCGGTTCACCAGGGTGTCGC
CCTCGAACTTCACCTCGGCGCGGGTCTTGTAGTTGCCGTCGTCCTTGAAGAAGATGGTGCGCTCCTGGAC
GTAGCCTTCGGGCATGGCGGACTTGAAGAAGTCGTGCTGCTTCATGTGGTCGGGGTAGCGGCTGAAGCAC
TGCACGCCCCAGGTCAGGGTGGTCACGAGGGTGGGCCAGGGCACGGGCAGCTTGCCGGTGGTGCAGATGA
ACTTCAGGGTCAGCTTGCCGTAGGTGGCATCGCCCTCGCCCTCGCCGGACACGCTGAACTTGTGGCCGTT
TACGTCGCCGTCCAGCTCGACCAGGATGGGCACCACCCCGGTGAACAGCTCCTCGCCCTTGCTCACCATG
GTGGCGGATCCGAGCTCGGTACCAAGCTTGGGTCTCCCTATAGTGAGTCGTATTAATTTCGATAAGCCAG
TAAGCAG
